>Addgene plasmid #13779 | pRho-Cre | depositor full sequence | sequence record 7766 | Author sequence
GTCGACATTGATTATTGACTAGCCAGCTTCCACGTTGTCAGAAGCGTTAGCGGGTAACAAGCAAGGCCAT
GAGTTTGAGGGTCGGGGGGACAGCCTGGCCAGGGCAGGGCTGCGTGCTCTGGTCTTGACCCAGGGAGTCC
ATCGTCTGTCCCTCTGTCTGGCCACCAGGGGCGTGTTAGAATCAAACTCTTCACCTTGACCTCTTTAGCG
ATGGACCTAATCACAGGGCCAAGCACCTTGAGCAGCTGCGCCCCACCCACCCGCCACACCTGCCTGCCCC
TTGCTCCTTCCCCCCAGAGCACTTACCACCAGGCTCCCCACACAAGTCCTGATGCTGCCCGCTGCCCGGG
ACAGCAGGGCTCTGGAGCCCAGGTGGGCTGCAGCGAAGGGAGCACGTGTCTGAGCAGAGAGGTGTAGACA
TCCCAGGTGGTAAGAGGGACAGCACAAGGGAGCCTCAGCGATGGAGGTCTCAGACACTGGGATGCTTCCT
GGCCACCCTTGCGTTCCCCACCTCGGGGCCTTTGCACTGGCCGCTCTCTCTCCTTGGACAGCTCCACCCC
TTAGTGCTCCTTCCATCCTCGAGTTCTCAGAGAGGCCTTCCTGGGCGGCTCCAGGCAACTGTGTGTCGGG
AGGACGTCACCATCTGAACAGTCCCTGTGGTCGTTTGTTTCATGGTTTGTGGGGGCCCCTCCCCGCCCCC
CCAGAAGAAGGACACGTCCTACAGGCAGGGGCTTGGTCCTTCTTGTCCACTGTGTCCCCCAGAACTGAGC
GTCTTGTGTAGAACACAGTCGGTGCCAGATAAAACTCACAGCTGGACTGTGGTCATTGAGGACCCCGAAG
GCCAGGCTGCCCGCGACCCCACTTCACTCCTAGGAGGGGTCTTCACGATCCTATTGTAGATGGGGGCCCT
TGTTCGCACCCTGAGCTCGTGCTGCTGTTCTGGGATACGCCATCACGGCTTGCCGATCGCACGGCACCCG
AGGCCCACGGCCCTAACCCAGCCTGACCCCAGTCCTGGCCTCGGCCCGTGTGCTGTTCCCAGGGCCCACC
TCCCCTCCATATGGGAGTGCCCGGGACCACACCTCCTTGCTCACCGCAGGGATCTGGTGCCCGGCCAAGG
CTTGGCCCCGTTCACCTCCTGGAGACGAGGCCTTGCTTCAGGAGCCCTAAGAGCTTCTGTCCCCTCCCCG
CTTTGGTTCCCTCTGCCCTGGTCCCTTCCTCCACCATCGCTCCCTTCAGCTCATCCTTGAGGGCTTTTGA
GCCACCTTCCTCTCCCCAAGATCTGCCCAAGTTCCCCTGGATAAAGCCCTGGCACTAAGCCCCACCCCAG
CTGACCCTAGCCCACGAGGGCCCACATCCCAGATGGGCCTCGGGCCTTCACCGGGCCTCTGTCTTCAGTC
TATGCTGACTTCCCCACTTGGCAACCTGGCAAAGTGCCCCCCTCCCTCAACACATTGTCCCCCTGGACGT
CTCTGCAGATAGGTGGCCTCCCCGCCCCGGGTCCAGAGCGGGTCTTCCCACACGGAAGTCCTCCTCAGCC
CATAAGCTCCTCCTTCCTGGAGCCTCGGGTGCCCCAGTGGCCTGCACATAAATGTCGGTTTGAACAAGTG
AGTGAGTGAACTCCAGTTCAAGGGAACAAATGCTTTTTGAGCTCCTGGGCAACGGGGGCTTGTGTCCGGT
CCCCGGAGCGCCCCGCTGCACTTGTGAAGCTCACGACCTGGCCGGTGGGCACTGTCAGTGTGTGGTGACT
GGATAAGCCCAGAGGTGACCCAGGTGGGGAAGGGACAGCTCAGGGGCTGAGTGAGGGGATGACCGAAGGA
CCAGCGCTCTGCCCTCCAGGAGCTCGTGGGCCAGGCGGGAGGAAGGCAAAATTTGCTTGCCCTGAGCCAG
AGGGAAGTGGGCCTAGAGCTAGGGGTCCCAATGCCAGGCCAGGCCCATCAGCTGAGATGCCAGAGGGGGA
CAGGGGAGTTGGGGGCAGGCCTCTGCTCTTTCCCAGGGTCCCCAGCACGCCCCGCCTTCTCCCCGACCAC
AGCCTTCTACCTGGAGTCACCTTGGCCCCACCTGGAAGCCAATTAAGCCCCTCGTTGCAGCAGTGAGGAT
TAATATGATTAATAACGCCCCCAATCTCCGAGGTGCTGATTCAGCCGGGAGCTTAGGGAGGGGAGGTCAC
TTCATAAGGGCTTGGGGGGGGAGTTGGAGCCACGAGTCGTCCAGCCGGAGCCCCGTGTGGCTGAGCTCCG
GCCTCAGAAGCATCCCCGGGTTCGCGCCGCCGGGGATCCTCTAGAGTCGAGCTCAAGCTTCGAATTCTGA
GCCGCCACCATGGCCAATTTACTGACCGTACACCAAAATTTGCCTGCATTACCGGTCGATGCAACGAGTG
ATGAGGTTCGCAAGAACCTGATGGACATGTTCAGGGATCGCCAGGCGTTTTCTGAGCATACCTGGAAAAT
GCTTCTGTCCGTTTGCCGGTCGTGGGCGGCATGGTGCAAGTTGAATAACCGGAAATGGTTTCCCGCAGAA
CCTGAAGATGTTCGCGATTATCTTCTATATCTTCAGGCGCGCGGTCTGGCAGTAAAAACTATCCAGCAAC
ATTTGGGCCAGCTAAACATGCTTCATCGTCGGTCCGGGCTGCCACGACCAAGTGACAGCAATGCTGTTTC
ACTGGTTATGCGGCGGATCCGAAAAGAAAACGTTGATGCCGGTGAACGTGCAAAACAGGCTCTAGCGTTC
GAACGCACTGATTTCGACCAGGTTCGTTCACTCATGGAAAATAGCGATCGCTGCCAGGATATACGTAATC
TGGCATTTCTGGGGATTGCTTATAACACCCTGTTACGTATAGCCGAAATTGCCAGGATCAGGGTTAAAGA
TATCTCACGTACTGACGGTGGGAGAATGTTAATCCATATTGGCAGAACGAAAACGCTGGTTAGCACCGCA
GGTGTAGAGAAGGCACTTAGCCTGGGGGTAACTAAACTGGTCGAGCGATGGATTTCCGTCTCTGGTGTAG
CTGATGATCCGAATAACTACCTGTTTTGCCGGGTCAGAAAAAATGGTGTTGCCGCGCCATCTGCCACCAG
CCAGCTATCAACTCGCGCCCTGGAAGGGATTTTTGAAGCAACTCATCGATTGATTTACGGCGCTAAGGAT
GACTCTGGTCAGAGATACCTGGCCTGGTCTGGACACAGTGCCCGTGTCGGAGCCGCGCGAGATATGGCCC
GCGCTGGAGTTTCAATACCGGAGATCATGCAAGCTGGTGGCTGGACCAATGTAAATATTGTCATGAACTA
TATCCGTAACCTGGATAGTGAAACAGGGGCAATGGTGCGCCTGCTGGAAGATGGCGATGGACCGGTGGAA
CAAAAACTTATTTCTGAAGAAGATCTGTGATAGCGGCCGCACTCCTCAGGTGCAGGCTGCCTATCAGAAG
GTGGTGGCTGGTGTGGCCAATGCCCTGGCTCACAAATACCACTGAGATCTTTTTCCCTCTGCCAAAAATT
ATGGGGACATCATGAAGCCCCTTGAGCATCTGACTTCTGGCTAATAAAGGAAATTTATTTTCATTGCAAT
AGTGTGTTGGAATTTTTTGTGTCTCTCACTCGGAAGGACATATGGGAGGGCAAATCATTTAAAACATCAG
AATGAGTATTTGGTTTAGAGTTTGGCAACATATGCCATATGCTGGCTGCCATGAACAAAGGTGGCTATAA
AGAGGTCATCAGTATATGAAACAGCCCCCTGCTGTCCATTCCTTATTCCATAGAAAAGCCTTGACTTGAG
GTTAGATTTTTTTTATATTTTGTTTTGTGTTATTTTTTTCTTTAACATCCCTAAAATTTTCCTTACATGT
TTTACTAGCCAGATTTTTCCTCCTCTCCTGACTACTCCCAGTCATAGCTGTCCCTCTTCTCTTATGAAGA
TCCCTCGACCTGCAGCCCAAGCTTGGCGTAATCATGGTCATAGCTGTTTCCTGTGTGAAATTGTTATCCG
CTCACAATTCCACACAACATACGAGCCGGAAGCATAAAGTGTAAAGCCTGGGGTGCCTAATGAGTGAGCT
AACTCACATTAATTGCGTTGCGCTCACTGCCCGCTTTCCAGTCGGGAAACCTGTCGTGCCAGCGGATCCG
CATCTCAATTAGTCAGCAACCATAGTCCCGCCCCTAACTCCGCCCATCCCGCCCCTAACTCCGCCCAGTT
CCGCCCATTCTCCGCCCCATGGCTGACTAATTTTTTTTATTTATGCAGAGGCCGAGGCCGCCTCGGCCTC
TGAGCTATTCCAGAAGTAGTGAGGAGGCTTTTTTGGAGGCCTAGGCTTTTGCAAAAAGCTAACTTGTTTA
TTGCAGCTTATAATGGTTACAAATAAAGCAATAGCATCACAAATTTCACAAATAAAGCATTTTTTTCACT
GCATTCTAGTTGTGGTTTGTCCAAACTCATCAATGTATCTTATCATGTCTGGATCCGCTGCATTAATGAA
TCGGCCAACGCGCGGGGAGAGGCGGTTTGCGTATTGGGCGCTCTTCCGCTTCCTCGCTCACTGACTCGCT
GCGCTCGGTCGTTCGGCTGCGGCGAGCGGTATCAGCTCACTCAAAGGCGGTAATACGGTTATCCACAGAA
TCAGGGGATAACGCAGGAAAGAACATGTGAGCAAAAGGCCAGCAAAAGGCCAGGAACCGTAAAAAGGCCG
CGTTGCTGGCGTTTTTCCATAGGCTCCGCCCCCCTGACGAGCATCACAAAAATCGACGCTCAAGTCAGAG
GTGGCGAAACCCGACAGGACTATAAAGATACCAGGCGTTTCCCCCTGGAAGCTCCCTCGTGCGCTCTCCT
GTTCCGACCCTGCCGCTTACCGGATACCTGTCCGCCTTTCTCCCTTCGGGAAGCGTGGCGCTTTCTCAAT
GCTCACGCTGTAGGTATCTCAGTTCGGTGTAGGTCGTTCGCTCCAAGCTGGGCTGTGTGCACGAACCCCC
CGTTCAGCCCGACCGCTGCGCCTTATCCGGTAACTATCGTCTTGAGTCCAACCCGGTAAGACACGACTTA
TCGCCACTGGCAGCAGCCACTGGTAACAGGATTAGCAGAGCGAGGTATGTAGGCGGTGCTACAGAGTTCT
TGAAGTGGTGGCCTAACTACGGCTACACTAGAAGGACAGTATTTGGTATCTGCGCTCTGCTGAAGCCAGT
TACCTTCGGAAAAAGAGTTGGTAGCTCTTGATCCGGCAAACAAACCACCGCTGGTAGCGGTGGTTTTTTT
GTTTGCAAGCAGCAGATTACGCGCAGAAAAAAAGGATCTCAAGAAGATCCTTTGATCTTTTCTACGGGGT
CTGACGCTCAGTGGAACGAAAACTCACGTTAAGGGATTTTGGTCATGAGATTATCAAAAAGGATCTTCAC
CTAGATCCTTTTAAATTAAAAATGAAGTTTTAAATCAATCTAAAGTATATATGAGTAAACTTGGTCTGAC
AGTTACCAATGCTTAATCAGTGAGGCACCTATCTCAGCGATCTGTCTATTTCGTTCATCCATAGTTGCCT
GACTCCCCGTCGTGTAGATAACTACGATACGGGAGGGCTTACCATCTGGCCCCAGTGCTGCAATGATACC
GCGAGACCCACGCTCACCGGCTCCAGATTTATCAGCAATAAACCAGCCAGCCGGAAGGGCCGAGCGCAGA
AGTGGTCCTGCAACTTTATCCGCCTCCATCCAGTCTATTAATTGTTGCCGGGAAGCTAGAGTAAGTAGTT
CGCCAGTTAATAGTTTGCGCAACGTTGTTGCCATTGCTACAGGCATCGTGGTGTCACGCTCGTCGTTTGG
TATGGCTTCATTCAGCTCCGGTTCCCAACGATCAAGGCGAGTTACATGATCCCCCATGTTGTGCAAAAAA
GCGGTTAGCTCCTTCGGTCCTCCGATCGTTGTCAGAAGTAAGTTGGCCGCAGTGTTATCACTCATGGTTA
TGGCAGCACTGCATAATTCTCTTACTGTCATGCCATCCGTAAGATGCTTTTCTGTGACTGGTGAGTACTC
AACCAAGTCATTCTGAGAATAGTGTATGCGGCGACCGAGTTGCTCTTGCCCGGCGTCAATACGGGATAAT
ACCGCGCCACATAGCAGAACTTTAAAAGTGCTCATCATTGGAAAACGTTCTTCGGGGCGAAAACTCTCAA
GGATCTTACCGCTGTTGAGATCCAGTTCGATGTAACCCACTCGTGCACCCAACTGATCTTCAGCATCTTT
TACTTTCACCAGCGTTTCTGGGTGAGCAAAAACAGGAAGGCAAAATGCCGCAAAAAAGGGAATAAGGGCG
ACACGGAAATGTTGAATACTCATACTCTTCCTTTTTCAATATTATTGAAGCATTTATCAGGGTTATTGTC
TCATGAGCGGATACATATTTGAATGTATTTAGAAAAATAAACAAATAGGGGTTCCGCGCACATTTCCCCG
AAAAGTGCCACCTG
Features (pLannotate 1.2.2; 17 found; start..end, strand, type, name):
      4..22      +  enhancer       CMV enhancer (fragment): human cytomegalovirus immediate early enhancer
   2270..2290    +  misc_feature   MCS (fragment): pUC18/19 multiple cloning site
   2287..2309    +  misc_feature   MCS (fragment): multiple cloning site
   2324..3348    +  CDS            Cre (fragment): site-specific recombinase Cre is a site-specific recombinase from bacteriophage P1. Recombination occurs at loxP sequences.
   3401..3472    +  CDS            HBB (fragment): HBB_PONPY - Experimental evidence at transcript level: Swiss-Prot protein existence level 2. Involved in oxygen transport from the lung to the various peripheral tissues. From Pongo pygmaeus (Bornean orangutan).
   3543..3598    +  polyA_signal   β-globin poly(A) signal: rabbit β-globin polyadenylation signal (Gil and Proudfoot, 1987)
   3981..3997    -  protein_bind   lac operator: The lac repressor binds to the lac operator to inhibit transcription in E. coli. This inhibition can be relieved by adding lactose or isopropyl-β-D-thiogalactopyranoside (IPTG). lac repressor encoded by lacI
   4005..4035    -  promoter       lac promoter: promoter for the E. coli lac operon
   4050..4071    -  protein_bind   CAP binding site: CAP binding activates transcription in the presence of cAMP. E. coli catabolite activator protein
   4084..4123    -  CDS            lacI (fragment): lac repressor; lacI; The lac repressor binds to the lac operator to inhibit transcription in E. coli. This inhibition can be relieved by adding lactose or isopropyl-β-D-thiogalactopyranoside (IPTG).
   4130..4152    +  promoter       SV40 promoter (fragment): SV40 enhancer and early promoter
   4176..4311    +  rep_origin     SV40 ori: SV40 origin of replication
   4331..4465    +  polyA_signal   SV40 poly(A) signal: SV40 polyadenylation signal
   4467..4521    -  CDS            lacI (fragment): lac repressor; lacI; The lac repressor binds to the lac operator to inhibit transcription in E. coli. This inhibition can be relieved by adding lactose or isopropyl-β-D-thiogalactopyranoside (IPTG).
   4704..5292    -  rep_origin     ori: high-copy-number ColE1/pMB1/pBR322/pUC origin of replication
   5463..6323    -  CDS            AmpR: β-lactamase; bla; confers resistance to ampicillin, carbenicillin, and related antibiotics
   6324..6428    -  promoter       AmpR promoter: bla
