[The description below was written by a language model from this plasmid's Addgene catalogue record and pLannotate feature annotations shown in this document.]
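Description:
pRho-Cre is a mammalian expression plasmid that places Cre recombinase under the control of the bovine rhodopsin promoter, restricting recombinase expression to photoreceptor cells of the retina. The record tentatively lists the backbone as pCAGEN. This fits the feature table, where only a short remnant of the CMV enhancer remains at the start of the sequence, suggesting that the original CAG promoter was largely replaced by the rhodopsin promoter. The promoter itself is not annotated, but it presumably occupies the roughly 2.2 kb unannotated stretch upstream of the polylinker remnants and the Cre coding sequence. The Cre open reading frame was PCR-amplified from an earlier Cre expression plasmid and carries a C-terminal Myc epitope tag for detection. It is followed by rabbit β-globin sequence, including the β-globin polyadenylation signal. The promoter-Cre cassette is recorded as lying between retained EcoRI and NotI sites.

For propagation in E. coli, the plasmid has a high-copy ColE1/pUC-type origin and an ampicillin resistance gene with its own bla promoter. Other backbone elements include lac promoter/operator remnants, an SV40 origin of replication and an SV40 poly(A) signal. No mammalian selection marker is annotated. The catalogue's backbone and insert sizes add up to more than the 6,454 nt depositor sequence, so those figures should be treated as approximate.

The associated publication concerns controlled expression of transgenes introduced by in vivo electroporation. In that setting, pRho-Cre would typically be co-delivered with a loxP-dependent reporter or expression construct, so that recombination, and hence activation of the transgene, occurs only in rhodopsin-expressing photoreceptors.
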