Addgene plasmid #13779: pRho-Cre
Depositing lab: Connie Cepko. Depositing organization: Harvard Medical School. Publication: Controlled expression of transgenes introduced by in vivo electroporation. Matsuda T, Cepko CL. Proc Natl Acad Sci U S A. 2007 Jan 16;104(3):1027-32. doi: 10.1073/pnas.0610155104 PubMed 17209010.
Backbone
  Vector backbone: pCAGEN?
  Backbone size w/o insert (bp): 5362
  Vector type: Mammalian Expression, Cre/Lox
Growth in bacteria
  Bacterial resistance: Ampicillin, 100 μg/mL
  Growth temperature: 37°C
  Growth strain: DH5alpha
  Copy number: High Copy
Gene/Insert
  Gene/Insert name: Rhodopsin promoter-Cre (alt name: Cre recombinase)
  Insert size (bp): 3393
  Tag / fusion protein: Myc (C terminal on insert)
  Cloning method: Restriction Enzyme; 5′ cloning site EcoRI (not destroyed); 3′ cloning site NotI (not destroyed)
  Sequencing primers: 5′ na
Resource information
  A portion of this plasmid was derived from a plasmid made by: The bovine rhodopsin promoter was from -2174-lacZ (Zack et al., Neuron 6, 187-199 (1991)) obtained from Dr. D. Zack (Johns Hopkins University). The coding sequence of Cre was amplified by PCR using pxCANCre (Kanegae et al. NAR 23, 3816-3821 (1995)) obtained from Dr. Saito I (Univ. of Tokyo) as a template.
Terms and licenses: Academic/Nonprofit Terms; Industry Terms: Not Available to Industry
Depositor comments: The rhodopsin promoter-Cre is specific for photorecetor cells in the retina. Cre has a Myc-tag at its C-terminus.
How to cite: pRho-Cre was a gift from Connie Cepko (Addgene plasmid # 13779 ; http://n2t.net/addgene:13779 ; RRID:Addgene_13779)
