>Addgene plasmid #13779 | pRho-Cre | addgene partial sequence | sequence record 21313 | CRE-R 5'-gcaaacggacagaagcattt-3'
CATGTCCATCAGGTTCTTGCGAACCTCATCACTCGTTGCATCGACCGGTAATGCAGGCAAATTTTGGTGT
ACGGTCAGTAAATTGGCCATGGTGGCGGCTCAGAATTCGAAGCTTGAGCTCGACTCTAGAGGATCCCCGG
CGGCGCGAACCCGGGGATGCTTCTGAGGCCGGAGCTCAGCCACACGGGGCTCCGGCTGGACGACTCGTGG
CTCCAACTCCCCCCCCAGGCCCTTATGAAGTGACCTCCCCTCCCTAAGCTCCCGGCTGAATCAGCACCTC
GGAGATTGGGGGCGTTATTAATCATATTAATCCTCACTGCTGCAACGAGGGGCTTAATTGGCTTCCAGGT
GGGGCCAAGGTGACTCCAGGTAGAAGGCTGTGGTCGGGGAGAAGGCGGGGCGTGCTGGGGACCCTGGGAA
AGAGCAGAGGCCTGCCCCCAACTCCCCTGTCCCCCTCTGGCATCTCAGCTGATGGCCCTGGCCTGGCATT
GGGACCCCTAGCTCTAGGCCCACTTCCCTCTGGCTCAGGGCAAGCAAATTTTGCCTTCCTCCCGCCTGGC
CCACGAGCTCCTGGAGGGCAGAGCGCTGGTCCTTCGGTCATCCCCTCACTCAGCCCCTGAGCTGTCCCTT
CCCCACCT
